Addgene plasmid #187161: TALED_Left-stuffer-E1347A
Purpose: original vector to make all constructs
Depositing lab: Jin-Soo Kim. Depositing organization: Institute for Basic Science. Publication: Targeted A-to-G base editing in human mitochondrial DNA with programmable deaminases. Cho SI, Lee S, Mok YG, Lim K, Lee J, Lee JM, Chung E, Kim JS. Cell. 2022 May 12;185(10):1764-1776.e12. doi: 10.1016/j.cell.2022.03.039. Epub 2022 Apr 25. PubMed 35472302.
Backbone
  Vector backbone: p3s
  Backbone size w/o insert (bp): 3726
  Total vector size (bp): 6345
  Vector type: Mammalian Expression
Growth in bacteria
  Bacterial resistance: Ampicillin, 100 μg/mL
  Growth temperature: 37°C
  Growth strain: DH5alpha
  Copy number: High Copy
Gene/Insert
  Gene/Insert name: Left-stuffer-E1347A
  Species: Synthetic
  Insert size (bp): 2619
  Promoter: pCMV
  Cloning method: Gibson Cloning
  Sequencing primers: 5′ CGCAAATGGGCGGTAGGCGTG; 3′ TAGAAGGCACAGTCGAGG
Terms and licenses: Academic/Nonprofit Terms; Industry Terms: Not Available to Industry
How to cite: TALED_Left-stuffer-E1347A was a gift from Jin-Soo Kim (Addgene plasmid # 187161 ; http://n2t.net/addgene:187161 ; RRID:Addgene_187161)
