[The description below was written by a language model from this plasmid's Addgene catalogue record and pLannotate feature annotations shown in this document.]
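Description:
TALED_Left-stuffer-E1347A is a mammalian expression plasmid on the p3s backbone. The depositor describes it as the original vector from which the other constructs in a TALED (TALE-linked deaminase) set for A-to-G base editing of human mitochondrial DNA were made. It is propagated in E. coli through a high-copy ColE1/pUC-type origin and selected with ampicillin via the β-lactamase gene. The catalogue lists a total size of 6,345 bp, while the sequenced record behind the feature table is 6,309 nt. Only short fragments of an SV40 promoter and a bleomycin-resistance (ble) gene are annotated, followed by an SV40 poly(A) signal. No intact mammalian selection marker is therefore evident.

The synthetic insert is driven by the CMV enhancer/promoter and terminated by the bGH polyadenylation signal, with T7 and SP6 promoters flanking the cassette. The annotated coding segments run in this order:

- An N-terminal SOD2 fragment, consistent with a mitochondrial targeting sequence.
- An HA epitope tag.
- A fragment matching the Xanthomonas TAL effector AvrXa10, representing the TALE N-terminal scaffold.
- mRFP1 and EGFP coding sequences.
- A fragment of DddA, the Burkholderia double-stranded DNA deaminase toxin.

The fluorescent protein sequences sit where a TALE repeat array would normally be. This suggests they are the "stuffer" to be replaced by a custom DNA-binding array, although the record does not describe the replacement scheme. "E1347A" presumably denotes a substitution in the DddA portion, but its functional consequence is not stated. No adenine deaminase is annotated in the feature table. The construct appears to serve as the "left" arm template for building target-specific mitochondrial editors.
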