Features (pLannotate 1.2.2; 23 found; start..end, strand, type, name):
     28..80      -  misc_feature   bom (fragment): basis of mobility region from pBR322
    235..614     +  enhancer       CMV enhancer: human cytomegalovirus immediate early enhancer
    615..818     +  promoter       CMV promoter: human cytomegalovirus (CMV) immediate early promoter
    814..847     +  LTR            5' LTR (truncated) (fragment): truncated 5' long terminal repeat (LTR) from HIV-1
    863..881     +  promoter       T7 promoter: promoter for bacteriophage T7 RNA polymerase
    891..989     +  CDS            SOD2 (fragment): SODM_HUMAN - Experimental evidence at protein level: Swiss-Prot protein existence level 1. Destroys superoxide anion radicals which are normally produced within the cells and which are toxic to biological systems. From Homo sapiens (Human).
   1008..1034    +  CDS            HA: HA (human influenza hemagglutinin) epitope tag
   1080..1481    +  CDS            avrXa10 (fragment): AVX10_XANOO - Experimental evidence at protein level: Swiss-Prot protein existence level 1. Avirulence protein. Induces the hypersensitive response (HR)in rice plants carrying the resistance gene Xa10. Activity depends on the presence of the core repeat domains; replacement with repeat domains from other proteins (AvrBs3 of X.euvesicatoria (AC P14727) or AvrXa7 of this organism) does not elicit the HR. Probably acts as a transcription factor in its host plant (rice) to induce plant resistance or disease. From Xanthomonas oryzae pv. oryzae.
   1490..2164    +  CDS            mRFP1: mRFP1 is a basic (constitutively fluorescent) red fluorescent protein published in 2002, derived from Discosoma sp.. It is reported to be a somewhat slowly-maturing monomer with low acid sensitivity.
   2206..2922    +  CDS            EGFP: the original enhanced GFP (Yang et al., 1996) mammalian codon-optimized
   3051..3467    +  CDS            dddA (fragment): DDDA_BURC1 - Experimental evidence at protein level: Swiss-Prot protein existence level 1. Toxic component of a toxin-immunity protein module, which functions as a cellular contact-dependent growth inhibition (CDI) system. CDI modules allow bacteria to communicate with and inhibit the growth of closely related neighboring bacteria in a contact-dependent fashion. Bacteria that have this module inhibit or kill bacteria without it, giving them a growth advantage. Probably specifically inhibited by cognate immunity protein DddI (Probable). The C-terminal 163 residue fragment has double-stranded DN
   3483..3501    -  promoter       SP6 promoter: promoter for bacteriophage SP6 RNA polymerase
   3527..3751    +  polyA_signal   bGH poly(A) signal: bovine growth hormone polyadenylation signal
   3755..3776    +  promoter       SV40 promoter (fragment): SV40 enhancer and early promoter
   3829..3987    +  CDS            ble (fragment): BLE_KLEPN - Experimental evidence at protein level: Swiss-Prot protein existence level 1. Binding protein with a strong affinity to the bleomycin family of antibiotics. Binds to CL990; an antimitotic-antibiotic compound. From Klebsiella pneumoniae.
   3982..4103    +  polyA_signal   SV40 poly(A) signal: SV40 polyadenylation signal
   4176..4192    -  protein_bind   lac operator: The lac repressor binds to the lac operator to inhibit transcription in E. coli. This inhibition can be relieved by adding lactose or isopropyl-β-D-thiogalactopyranoside (IPTG). lac repressor encoded by lacI
   4200..4230    -  promoter       lac promoter: promoter for the E. coli lac operon
   4245..4266    -  protein_bind   CAP binding site: CAP binding activates transcription in the presence of cAMP. E. coli catabolite activator protein
   4279..4371    -  CDS            lacI (fragment): lac repressor; lacI; The lac repressor binds to the lac operator to inhibit transcription in E. coli. This inhibition can be relieved by adding lactose or isopropyl-β-D-thiogalactopyranoside (IPTG).
   4554..5142    -  rep_origin     ori: high-copy-number ColE1/pMB1/pBR322/pUC origin of replication
   5313..6173    -  CDS            AmpR: β-lactamase; bla; confers resistance to ampicillin, carbenicillin, and related antibiotics
   6174..6278    -  promoter       AmpR promoter: bla
>Addgene plasmid #187161 | TALED_Left-stuffer-E1347A | addgene full sequence | sequence record 368785 | Addgene NGS Result
GACGGATCGGGAGATCTCCCGATCCCCTATGGTGCACTCTCAGTACAATCTGCTCTGATGCCGCATAGTT
AAGCCAGTATCTGCTCCCTGCTTGTGTGTTGGAGGTCGCTGAGTAGTGCGCGAGCAAAATTTAAGCTACA
ACAAGGCAAGGCTTGACCGACAATTGCATGAAGAATCTGCTTAGGGTTAGGCGTTTTGCGCTGCTTCGCG
ATGTACGGGCCAGATATACGCGTTGACATTGATTATTGACTAGTTATTAATAGTAATCAATTACGGGGTC
ATTAGTTCATAGCCCATATATGGAGTTCCGCGTTACATAACTTACGGTAAATGGCCCGCCTGGCTGACCG
CCCAACGACCCCCGCCCATTGACGTCAATAATGACGTATGTTCCCATAGTAACGCCAATAGGGACTTTCC
ATTGACGTCAATGGGTGGAGTATTTACGGTAAACTGCCCACTTGGCAGTACATCAAGTGTATCATATGCC
AAGTACGCCCCCTATTGACGTCAATGACGGTAAATGGCCCGCCTGGCATTATGCCCAGTACATGACCTTA
TGGGACTTTCCTACTTGGCAGTACATCTACGTATTAGTCATCGCTATTACCATGGTGATGCGGTTTTGGC
AGTACATCAATGGGCGTGGATAGCGGTTTGACTCACGGGGATTTCCAAGTCTCCACCCCATTGACGTCAA
TGGGAGTTTGTTTTGGCACCAAAATCAACGGGACTTTCCAAAATGTCGTAACAACTCCGCCCCATTGACG
CAAATGGGCGGTAGGCGTGTACGGTGGGAGGTCTATATAAGCAGAGCTCTCTGGCTAACTAGAGAACCCA
CTGCTTACTGGCTTATCGAAATTAATACGACTCACTATAGGGAGATGGCTCTTAGTCGAGCCGTCTGTGG
TACTTCCCGACAGCTTGCTCCAGTCTTGGGGTACCTTGGCTCCCGACAAAAGCACTCTCTCCCTGATTAC
CCTTACGATGTACCTGACTACGCCGGCTACCCTTACGACGTACCAGATTACGCTGGATATCCATACGATG
TCCCTGATTATGCTGGGATCCGAATTCAAGATCTACGCACGCTCGGCTACAGCCAGCAGCAACAGGAGAA
GATCAAACCGAAGGTTCGTTCGACAGTGGCGCAGCACCACGAGGCACTGGTCGGCCATGGGTTTACACAC
GCGCACATCGTTGCGCTCAGCCAACACCCGGCAGCGTTAGGGACCGTCGCTGTCAAGTATCAGGACATGA
TCGCAGCGTTGCCAGAGGCGACACACGAAGCGATCGTTGGCGTCGGCAAACAGTGGTCCGGCGCACGCGC
TCTGGAGGCCTTGCTCACGGTGGCGGGAGAGTTGAGAGGTCCACCGTTACAGTTGGACACAGGCCAACTT
CTCAAGATTGCAAAACGTGGCGGCGTGACCGCAGTGGAGGCAGTGCATGCATGGCGCAATGCACTGACGG
GTGCCCCCCTGAGGAGACGATGGCCTCCTCCGAGGACGTCATCAAGGAGTTCATGCGCTTCAAGGTGCGC
ATGGAGGGCTCCGTGAACGGCCACGAGTTCGAGATCGAGGGCGAGGGCGAGGGCCGCCCCTACGAGGGCA
CCCAGACCGCCAAGCTGAAGGTGACCAAGGGCGGCCCCCTGCCCTTCGCCTGGGACATCCTGTCCCCTCA
GTTCCAGTACGGCTCCAAGGCCTACGTGAAGCACCCCGCCGACATCCCCGACTACTTGAAGCTGTCCTTC
CCCGAGGGCTTCAAGTGGGAGCGCGTGATGAACTTCGAGGACGGCGGCGTGGTGACCGTGACCCAGGACT
CCTCCCTGCAGGACGGCGAGTTCATCTACAAGGTGAAGCTGCGCGGCACCAACTTCCCCTCCGACGGCCC
CGTAATGCAGAAGAAGACCATGGGCTGGGAGGCCTCCACCGAGCGGATGTACCCCGAGGACGGCGCCCTG
AAGGGCGAGATCAAGATGAGGCTGAAGCTGAAGGACGGCGGCCACTACGACGCCGAGGTCAAGACCACCT
ACATGGCCAAGAAGCCCGTGCAGCTGCCCGGCGCCTACAAGACCGACATCAAGCTGGACATCACCTCCCA
CAACGAGGACTACACCATCGTGGAACAGTACGAGCGCGCCGAGGGCCGCCACTCCACCGGCGCCGAATTC
ATGACATCAATTATTATACATCGGAGGAGGATCCAGTGAGCAAGGGCGAGGAGCTGTTCACCGGGGTGGT
GCCCATCCTGGTCGAGCTGGACGGCGACGTAAACGGCCACAAGTTCAGCGTGTCCGGCGAGGGCGAGGGC
GATGCCACCTACGGCAAGCTGACCCTGAAGTTCATCTGCACCACCGGCAAGCTGCCCGTGCCCTGGCCCA
CCCTCGTGACCACCCTGACCTACGGCGTGCAGTGCTTCAGCCGCTACCCCGACCACATGAAGCAGCACGA
CTTCTTCAAGTCCGCCATGCCCGAAGGCTACGTCCAGGAGCGCACCATCTTCTTCAAGGACGACGGCAAC
TACAAGACCCGCGCCGAGGTGAAGTTCGAGGGCGACACCCTGGTGAACCGCATCGAGCTGAAGGGCATCG
ACTTCAAGGAGGACGGCAACATCCTGGGGCACAAGCTGGAGTACAACTACAACAGCCACAACGTCTATAT
CATGGCCGACAAGCAGAAGAACGGCATCAAGGTGAACTTCAAGATCCGCCACAACATCGAGGACGGCAGC
GTGCAGCTCGCCGACCACTACCAGCAGAACACCCCCATCGGCGACGGCCCCGTGCTGCTGCCCGACAACC
ACTACCTGAGCACCCAGTCCGCCCTGAGCAAAGACCCCAACGAGAAGCGCGATCACATGGTCCTGCTGGA
GTTCGTGACCGCCGCCGGGATCACTCTCGGCATGGACGAGCTGTACAAGTAACGTCTCCCGGTCTGACTC
CGGAACAGGTGGTGGCGATTGCAAGCAACGGCGGCGGCAAACAGGCTCTAGAGAGCATTGTTGCCCAGCT
CTCCAGACCTGATCCGGCGCTAGCCGCGTTGCTAGTCGGATCCGGCAGCTACGCCCTGGGTCCGTATCAG
ATTAGCGCCCCGCAGCTGCCAGCTTACAATGGTCAGACCGTGGGTACCTTCTACTATGTGAACGACGCGG
GCGGTCTGGAGAGCAAGGTGTTTAGCAGCGGCGGTCCAACCCCGTACCCAAACTATGCCAATGCCGGTCA
TGTGGCCGGTCAGAGCGCCCTGTTCATGCGTGATAACGGCATCAGCGAGGGTCTGGTGTTCCACAACAAC
CCGGAAGGCACCTGCGGTTTTTGCGTGAACATGACCGAAACACTGCTGCCGGAAAACGCGAAAATGACCG
TGGTGCCGCCGGAAGGTGCCATTCCAGTGAAGCGCGGCGCTACCGGTGAAACCAAAGTGTTTACCGGTAA
CAGCAACAGCCCGAAGAGCCCGACCAAAGGCGGTTGCTAGTCAGGGCCCTATTCTATAGTGTCACCTAAA
TGCTAGAGCTCGCTGATCAGCCTCGACTGTGCCTTCTAGTTGCCAGCCATCTGTTGTTTGCCCCTCCCCC
GTGCCTTCCTTGACCCTGGAAGGTGCCACTCCCACTGTCCTTTCCTAATAAAATGAGGAAATTGCATCGC
ATTGTCTGAGTAGGTGTCATTCTATTCTGGGGGGTGGGGTGGGGCAGGACAGCAAGGGGGAGGATTGGGA
AGACAATAGCAGGCATGCTGGGGATGCGGTGGGCTCTATGGCTTCTGAGGCGGAAAGAACCAGCTGGGGC
TCTAGGGGGTATCCCCACGCTGCAGTGAGCGGGACTCTGGGGTTCGAAATGACCGACCAAGCGACGCCCA
ACCTGCCATCACGAGATTTCGATTCCACCGCCGCCTTCTATGAAAGGTTGGGCTTCGGAATCGTTTTCCG
GGACGCCGGCTGGATGATCCTCCAGCGCGGGGATCTCATGCTGGAGTTCTTCGCCCACCCCAACTTGTTT
ATTGCAGCTTATAATGGTTACAAATAAAGCAATAGCATCACAAATTTCACAAATAAAGCATTTTTTTCAC
TGCATTCTAGTTGTGGTTTGTCCAAACTCATCAATGTATCTTATCATGTCTGTATACCGTCGACCTCTAG
CTAGAGCTTGGCGTAATCATGGTCATAGCTGTTTCCTGTGTGAAATTGTTATCCGCTCACAATTCCACAC
AACATACGAGCCGGAAGCATAAAGTGTAAAGCCTGGGGTGCCTAATGAGTGAGCTAACTCACATTAATTG
CGTTGCGCTCACTGCCCGCTTTCCAGTCGGGAAACCTGTCGTGCCAGCTGCATTAATGAATCGGCCAACG
CGCGGGGAGAGGCGGTTTGCGTATTGGGCGCTCTTCCGCTTCCTCGCTCACTGACTCGCTGCGCTCGGTC
GTTCGGCTGCGGCGAGCGGTATCAGCTCACTCAAAGGCGGTAATACGGTTATCCACAGAATCAGGGGATA
ACGCAGGAAAGAACATGTGAGCAAAAGGCCAGCAAAAGGCCAGGAACCGTAAAAAGGCCGCGTTGCTGGC
GTTTTTCCATAGGCTCCGCCCCCCTGACGAGCATCACAAAAATCGACGCTCAAGTCAGAGGTGGCGAAAC
CCGACAGGACTATAAAGATACCAGGCGTTTCCCCCTGGAAGCTCCCTCGTGCGCTCTCCTGTTCCGACCC
TGCCGCTTACCGGATACCTGTCCGCCTTTCTCCCTTCGGGAAGCGTGGCGCTTTCTCATAGCTCACGCTG
TAGGTATCTCAGTTCGGTGTAGGTCGTTCGCTCCAAGCTGGGCTGTGTGCACGAACCCCCCGTTCAGCCC
GACCGCTGCGCCTTATCCGGTAACTATCGTCTTGAGTCCAACCCGGTAAGACACGACTTATCGCCACTGG
CAGCAGCCACTGGTAACAGGATTAGCAGAGCGAGGTATGTAGGCGGTGCTACAGAGTTCTTGAAGTGGTG
GCCTAACTACGGCTACACTAGAAGAACAGTATTTGGTATCTGCGCTCTGCTGAAGCCAGTTACCTTCGGA
AAAAGAGTTGGTAGCTCTTGATCCGGCAAACAAACCACCGCTGGTAGCGGTGGTTTTTTTGTTTGCAAGC
AGCAGATTACGCGCAGAAAAAAAGGATCTCAAGAAGATCCTTTGATCTTTTCTACGGGGTCTGACGCTCA
GTGGAACGAAAACTCACGTTAAGGGATTTTGGTCATGAGATTATCAAAAAGGATCTTCACCTAGATCCTT
TTAAATTAAAAATGAAGTTTTAAATCAATCTAAAGTATATATGAGTAAACTTGGTCTGACAGTTACCAAT
GCTTAATCAGTGAGGCACCTATCTCAGCGATCTGTCTATTTCGTTCATCCATAGTTGCCTGACTCCCCGT
CGTGTAGATAACTACGATACGGGAGGGCTTACCATCTGGCCCCAGTGCTGCAATGATACCGCGAGATCCA
CGCTCACCGGCTCCAGATTTATCAGCAATAAACCAGCCAGCCGGAAGGGCCGAGCGCAGAAGTGGTCCTG
CAACTTTATCCGCCTCCATCCAGTCTATTAATTGTTGCCGGGAAGCTAGAGTAAGTAGTTCGCCAGTTAA
TAGTTTGCGCAACGTTGTTGCCATTGCTACAGGCATCGTGGTGTCACGCTCGTCGTTTGGTATGGCTTCA
TTCAGCTCCGGTTCCCAACGATCAAGGCGAGTTACATGATCCCCCATGTTGTGCAAAAAAGCGGTTAGCT
CCTTCGGTCCTCCGATCGTTGTCAGAAGTAAGTTGGCCGCAGTGTTATCACTCATGGTTATGGCAGCACT
GCATAATTCTCTTACTGTCATGCCATCCGTAAGATGCTTTTCTGTGACTGGTGAGTACTCAACCAAGTCA
TTCTGAGAATAGTGTATGCGGCGACCGAGTTGCTCTTGCCCGGCGTCAATACGGGATAATACCGCGCCAC
ATAGCAGAACTTTAAAAGTGCTCATCATTGGAAAACGTTCTTCGGGGCGAAAACTCTCAAGGATCTTACC
GCTGTTGAGATCCAGTTCGATGTAACCCACTCGTGCACCCAACTGATCTTCAGCATCTTTTACTTTCACC
AGCGTTTCTGGGTGAGCAAAAACAGGAAGGCAAAATGCCGCAAAAAAGGGAATAAGGGCGACACGGAAAT
GTTGAATACTCATACTCTTCCTTTTTCAATATTATTGAAGCATTTATCAGGGTTATTGTCTCATGAGCGG
ATACATATTTGAATGTATTTAGAAAAATAAACAAATAGGGGTTCCGCGCACATTTCCCCGAAAAGTGCCA
CCTGACGTC
